Addgene plasmid #24365: pQF-ET
Depositing lab: Liqun Luo. Depositing organization: Stanford University. Publication: The Q system: a repressible binary system for transgene expression, lineage tracing, and mosaic analysis. Potter CJ, Tasic B, Russler EV, Liang L, Luo L. Cell. 2010 Apr 30. 141(3):536-48. 10.1016/j.cell.2010.02.025 PubMed 20434990.
Backbone
  Vector backbone: pGalW
  Backbone size w/o insert (bp): 11000
  Vector type: Insect Expression
Growth in bacteria
  Bacterial resistance: Ampicillin, 100 μg/mL
  Growth temperature: 37°C
  Growth strain: DH5alpha
  Copy number: Unknown
Gene/Insert
  Gene/Insert name: QF
  Species: Neurospora crassa
  Insert size (bp): 2500
  Cloning method: Restriction Enzyme; 5′ cloning site EcoRI (destroyed during cloning); 3′ cloning site BamHI (destroyed during cloning)
  Sequencing primers: 5′ SV40pA-R
Terms and licenses: Academic/Nonprofit Terms; Industry Terms: Not Available to Industry
Depositor comments: The QA1F-SV40polyA fragment was excised from pQF-M2ET,w+ by digestion with EcoRI and BamHI, blunted by Klenow and inserted into blunted pGalW (Brand and Perrimon, 1993) from which the GAL4-hsp70polyA fragment had been excised by NotI digestion.
How to cite: pQF-ET was a gift from Liqun Luo (Addgene plasmid # 24365 ; http://n2t.net/addgene:24365 ; RRID:Addgene_24365)
