[The description below was written by a language model from this plasmid's Addgene catalogue record and pLannotate feature annotations shown in this document.]
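Description:
pQF-ET is a P-element-based Drosophila transformation plasmid built on the pGalW (GAL4 enhancer-trap) backbone, in which the original GAL4-hsp70 polyA cassette was removed and replaced by a blunt-ended fragment carrying QF with an SV40 polyadenylation region. QF is the qa-1f transcriptional activator from Neurospora crassa, which binds a 16-bp consensus site upstream of the quinate-metabolism genes and serves as the activator component of the Q system, a repressible binary expression system for flies. In the annotated sequence the QF coding region begins only a few bases after the P element 5' end fragment, and no dedicated strong promoter is annotated upstream of it. This fits the "ET" enhancer-trap design inherited from pGalW, where expression depends on genomic regulatory elements near the insertion site, although the record does not explicitly state the promoter. Downstream of QF lie SV40 small t intron and T antigen fragments and the SV40 poly(A) signal, which provide splicing and 3' end processing.

A mini-white gene provides the eye-colour marker for identifying transformed flies, and a P element 3' end supplies the other terminus needed for transposase-mediated germline integration. The bacterial portion is unusual. Two copies of the AmpR gene with its promoter and two ColE1/pUC-type origins are annotated, along with an f1 ori, lacZα and lac regulatory fragments, T7 and T3 promoters, and pBluescript polylinker remnants. One of these pBluescript-like plasmid units lies between the annotated P element ends, an arrangement that could permit plasmid rescue of flanking genomic DNA, though the record does not say so. Propagation in E. coli is under ampicillin selection. The construct is suited to generating QF enhancer-trap lines that drive QUAS-controlled transgenes for expression, lineage tracing and mosaic analysis.
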