Features (pLannotate 1.2.2; 30 found; start..end, strand, type, name):
      1..144     +  misc_feature   P element 5' end (fragment): No description available
    155..2596    +  CDS            qa-1f: QA1F_NEUCR - Protein predicted: Swiss-Prot protein existence level 4. Transcription activation of genes for enzymes and proteins of quinate metabolism by binding to a 16 base-pair sequence (consensus 5'- GGRTAARYRYTTAYCC-3') in front of each Qa genes. From Neurospora crassa (strain ATCC 24698 / 74-OR23-1A / CBS 708.71 / DSM 1257 / FGSC 987).
   2620..2694    +  CDS            small t antigen (fragment): SV40 (simian virus 40) small t antigen
   2696..2761    +  intron         small t intron: SV40 (simian virus 40) small t antigen intron
   2891..2911    +  CDS            SV40 NLS: nuclear localization signal of SV40 (simian virus 40) large T antigen
   2918..3052    +  CDS            LT_POVHA (fragment): Protein inferred from homology: Swiss-Prot protein existence level 3. Isoform large T antigen is a key early protein essential for both driving viral replication and inducing cellular transformation. Plays a role in viral genome replication by driving entry of quiescent cells into the cell cycle and by autoregulating the synthesis of viral early mRNA. Displays highly oncogenic activities by corrupting the host cellular checkpoint mechanisms that guard cell division and the transcription, replication, and repair of DNA. Participates in the modulation of cellular gene expression preceeding viral
   3077..3160    +  CDS            large T antigen (fragment): large T antigen from SV40 (simian virus 40)
   3183..3317    +  polyA_signal   SV40 poly(A) signal: SV40 polyadenylation signal
   3325..3377    -  misc_feature   MCS (fragment): pBluescript multiple cloning site
   3762..7611    +  gene           mini-white (fragment): white; This modified version of the white gene lacks part of the first intron.
   7825..7846    -  misc_feature   MCS (fragment): pBluescript multiple cloning site
   7855..7873    -  promoter       T7 promoter: promoter for bacteriophage T7 RNA polymerase
   7881..8036    +  CDS            lacZα (fragment): LacZα fragment of β-galactosidase; lacZ fragment
   8067..8495    -  rep_origin     f1 ori (sequence partly withheld): f1 bacteriophage origin of replication; arrow indicates direction of (+) strand synthesis
   8522..8626    +  promoter       AmpR promoter: bla
   8627..9487    +  CDS            AmpR: β-lactamase; bla; confers resistance to ampicillin, carbenicillin, and related antibiotics
   9658..10246   +  rep_origin     ori: high-copy-number ColE1/pMB1/pBR322/pUC origin of replication
  10429..10521   +  CDS            lacI (fragment): lac repressor; lacI; The lac repressor binds to the lac operator to inhibit transcription in E. coli. This inhibition can be relieved by adding lactose or isopropyl-β-D-thiogalactopyranoside (IPTG).
  10534..10555   +  protein_bind   CAP binding site: CAP binding activates transcription in the presence of cAMP. E. coli catabolite activator protein
  10570..10600   +  promoter       lac promoter: promoter for the E. coli lac operon
  10604..10626   +  protein_bind   lac operator (fragment): The lac repressor binds to the lac operator to inhibit transcription in E. coli. This inhibition can be relieved by adding lactose or isopropyl-β-D-thiogalactopyranoside (IPTG). lac repressor encoded by lacI
  10669..10687   +  promoter       T3 promoter: promoter for bacteriophage T3 RNA polymerase
  10776..11008   +  misc_feature   P element 3' end: P element 3' end
  11008..11510   +  gene           mini-white (fragment): white; This modified version of the white gene lacks part of the first intron.
  11509..11578   -  misc_feature   bom (fragment): basis of mobility region from pBR322
  11680..11715   -  CDS            rop (fragment): Rop protein, which maintains plasmids at low copy number; rop
  11810..11914   +  promoter       AmpR promoter: bla
  11915..12775   +  CDS            AmpR: β-lactamase; bla; confers resistance to ampicillin, carbenicillin, and related antibiotics
  12946..13534   +  rep_origin     ori: high-copy-number ColE1/pMB1/pBR322/pUC origin of replication
  13540..13768   +  CDS            mini-white (fragment): Drosophila white gene eye color pigment; white; This is a modified version of the white gene lacking part of the first intron.
>Addgene plasmid #24365 | pQF-ET | depositor full sequence | sequence record 11396 | Author sequence
CATGATGAAATAACATAAGGTGGTCCCGTCGATAGCCGAAGCTAGCTTACCGAAGTATACACTTAAATTC
AGTGCACGTTTGCTTGTTGAGAGGAAAGGTTGTGTGCGGACGAATTTTTTTTTGAAAACATTAACCCTTA
CGTGCAATTCCAACATGCCGCCTAAACGCAAGACACTCAATGCCGCTGCCGAAGCCAATGCCCACGCTGA
TGGCCATGCTGATGGCAATGCTGATGGTCATGTCGCTAACACTGCAGCAAGCAGCAACAACGCCCGTTTT
GCGGACTTGACCAACATTGACACACCCGGCCTCGGCCCTACCACGACGACGTTACTTGTCGAGCCCGCTC
GTTCGAAACGCCAGAGAGTCTCGAGGGCCTGTGATCAGTGTCGAGCTGCACGTGAAAAGTGTGATGGAAT
CCAGCCGGCTTGCTTCCCCTGTGTGTCGCAGGGCCGGTCGTGTACCTACCAGGCCAGTCCCAAGAAGCGA
GGAGTCCAGACGGGCTACATCCGCACTCTCGAACTGGCTCTGGCTTGGATGTTCGAGAACGTTGCCCGCA
GCGAGGACGCCCTCCACAATCTTTTGGTCCGTGATGCTGGCCAGGGCAGCGCTCTCCTGGTCGGCAAAGA
CTCGCCTGCTGCAGAACGCCTGCATGCAAGATGGGCGACGAGTCGAGTCAACAAAAGCATCACCCGTCTT
CTCTCAGGTCAGGCCGCACAAGATCCATCTGAAGACGGCCAATCCCCGTCCGAAGACATAAATGTCCAAG
ATGCCGGGGCAAAGACATCCGACTTCCCTCATGCGCCTCACTTGACTTTCTCGGCGCCTAAGTCTAGTAC
AGCTGAGACACGCACTCTACCAGGCCCGGTCCGACCACCTATTTCGGCAAACACCCTGGAAAACAACCTT
CAGCCAGATGGTACCGGGATAGGGAAGCTACCACCCAATCATTGGCGCCTGCTGGATATCTACTTTTCCT
ACACGCATTCTTGGCTCCCTATCCTCGAGAAGAAAGACATGTACCAAGCATTGTACCAGTACTCTGAACA
AGGCTCGTTGCTTCCCTCTGCGAATGTCGAGTCTGGCGTTCATGCCGAGCTCTGGAGCGCGCTCGCCCTG
GCGTCCTTCCAGGCTGCTGCTACTGCTGCATCGAGTGCTACGGGTCCAGCTTCAGCTGCTCATGGCCATG
ACAATGCCATCAATCCTTCACCTGCAGACATATCTGACACAGCCCGAAAGCTCATACCTTTGGAAAGCGG
GCCGTTCCAGGTTCAGCACTGCAGAGCGTTGCTGCTTCTTTGTCTCGTAAGCCTTGGGCGGGATGATTGG
GAGTCTGCTTGGTTGCTGGTTGGCTTTGCGGTCCGCGTCCTACTTGTTGTTCGCACCCAGTTGCCTCCTG
ATGATGACCGGCCACGACCAAGAATGCGTGCGCTGCTCGTCGCGTGCTTCATCGTGGATACCATTGTGTC
TATGAGACACAACGTGCCGGCCCATCTCAAGCCAGACGACATTGCGGATCTGCCGTTACCTGAAGACGGT
CAAGATCAATGGGAGCCGTGGACACCATGTGAGGGCTTAGGCGGTGAACACACCATGCTGCAAATGTTGA
GGAACCCGGCATACCCTTTAAGCACATTCAACCACCTATATGGCGTGACCAAGCTGGTTGCTTTGGAGCT
TCTGCCAAGAATACGAACATCTTCACAGAACGCTCCCTTGGAGTTCAGGTCGCGGTTGCAGCAGGTAATC
GGCCACAATTCTCCCTTCAGCGTCTTTGTCCTTTCCCAGGATACAGCATCGGCTTTTGTGCCTACTGCAT
ACCTTACCCGTACCGTTTATTTATGGGCAGCTGCCTTTTCTGAGCCTCTCAACGAACACTACTCGCATCT
TCTGATCGAAACTCTTGATCAGTATCAGAAGCGGTTTGGTACATATGCAATCCCACCTCTGATCCCTTCT
CTTCTAGACTCCCTTCTTGCTTTAAAGAAACAATCACATTCTTCAGAGCGGCATCGAAGGCACTTGGAAG
AGCTTTTCCCCGCCTACTCCTCCATTTGGCCTCGGGGAGGCCGACACAGCAATACTGGCCTCCAACCCAT
ACGACAACTTGAGCTTCCGCCGACTGCGACTGCCACTGCAAGTATCATGCCCCATGTCATGGAACAGCCC
CTGTCAACGTCAATAAATCCGGTCAATGATCGGTTTAATGGAATACCGAATCCTACCCCCTACAATAGCG
ATGCGGCCCTAGACGCAATTACTCAAACCAATGACTACGGATCAGTCAATACCCATGGCATTCTCAGTAC
ATATCCACCACCTGCCACCCACTTGAACGAGGCCTCGGTGGCCCTTGCGCCTGGAGGTGCTCCTCCCAGA
CCACCCCCGCCATACGTTGATAGTACAACGAACCATCCTCCTTACCATAGTAACCTCGTCCCCATGGCCA
ATTTCGGATATTCGACTGTAGACTATGATGCGATGGTGGATGATCTGGCATCGATCGAGTACACGGATGC
GGTTGACGTTGATCCGCAGTTCATGACGAACCTCGGGTTTGTCCCAGGGTGTAATTTTAGCGATATCAAC
ACGTATGGCAATAGGCGGCCGCTCTAGAGGATCTTTGTGAAGGAACCTTACTTCTGTGGTGTGACATAAT
TGGACAAACTACCTACAGAGATTTAAAGCTCTAAGGTAAATATAAAATTTTTAAGTGTATAATGTGTTAA
ACTACTGATTCTAATTGTTTGTGTATTTTAGATTCCAACCTATGGAACTGATGAATGGGAGCAGTGGTGG
AATGCCTTTAATGAGGAAAACCTGTTTTGCTCAGAAGAAATGCCATCTAGTGATGATGAGGCTACTGCTG
ACTCTCAACATTCTACTCCTCCAAAAAAGAAGAGAAAGGTAGAAGACCCCAAGGACTTTCCTTCAGAATT
GCTAAGTTTTTTGAGTCATGCTGTGTTTAGTAATAGAACTCTTGCTTGCTTTGCTATTTACACCACAAAG
GAAAAAGCTGCACTGCTATACAAGAAAATTATGGAAAAATATTTGATGTATAGTGCCTTGACTAGAGATC
ATAATCAGCCATACCACATTTGTAGAGGTTTTACTTGCTTTAAAAAACCTCCCACACCTCCCCCTGAACC
TGAAACATAAAATGAATGCAATTGTTGTTGTTAACTTGTTTATTGCAGCTTATAATGGTTACAAATAAAG
CAATAGCATCACAAATTTCACAAATAAAGCATTTTTTTCACTGCATTCTAGTTGTGGTTTGTCCAAACTC
ATCAATGTATCTTATCATGTCTGGATCGGGCCGCAGCTTGATATCGAATTCCTGCAGCCCGGGGGATCCA
CTAGTTCTAGAGCGGCCCCCCGTTATTCTCTATTCGTTTTGTGACTCTCCCTCTCTGTACTATTGCTCTC
TCACTCTGTCGCACAGTAAACGGCACTCTATTCTCGTTGCTTCGAGAGAGCGCGCCTCGAATGTTCGCGA
AAAGAGCGCCGGAGTATAAATAGAGGCGCTTCGTCGACGGAGCGTCAATTCAATTCAAACAAGCAAAGTG
AACACATCGCGAAGCAAGCTGAGCAAACAAACAAGCGCAGCGAACAAGCTAAACAATCTGCAATAAAGTG
CAAGTTAAAGTGAATCAATTAAAAGTAACCAACAACCAAGTAATTAAACTAAAAACTGCAACTACTGAAA
TCAACCAAGAAGTCATTATTGAAGACAAGAAGAGAACTCTGAATAGGTCGATAGCGTCAATGTCCGCCTT
CAGTTGCACTTTGTCAGCGGTTTCGTGACGAAGCTCCAAGCGGTTTACGCCATCAATTAAACACAAAGTG
CTGTGCCAAAACTCCTCTCGCTTCTTATTTTTGTTTGTTTTTTGAGTGATTGGGGTGGTGATTGGTTTTG
GGTGGGTAAGCAGGGGAAAGTGTGAAAAATCCCGGCAATGGGCCAAGAGGATCAGGAGCTATTAATTCGC
GGAGGCAGCAAACACCCATCTGCCGAGCATCTGAACAATGTGAGTAGTACATGTGCATACATCTTAAGTT
CACTTGATCTATAGGAACTGCGATTGCAACATCAAATTGTCTGCGGCGTGAGAACTGCGACCCACAAAAA
TCCCAAACCGCAATCGCACAAACAAATAGTGACACGAAACAGATTATTCTGGTAGCTGTGCTCGCTATAT
AAGACAATTTTTAAGATCATATCATGATCAAGACATCTAAAGGCATTCATTTTCGACTACATTCTTTTTT
ACAAAAAATATAACAACCAGATATTTTAAGCTTCGACTCTAGCTAGATGCACAAAAAATAAATAAAAGTA
TAAACCTACTTCGTAGGATACTTCGTTTTGTTCGGGGTTAGATGAGCATAACGCTTGTAGTTGATATTTG
AGATCCCCTATCATTGCAGGGTGACAGCGGACGCTTCGCAGAGCTGCATTAACCAGGGCTTCGGGCAGGC
CAAAAACTACGGCACGCTCCTGCCACCCAGTCCGCCGGAGGACTCCGGTTCAGGGAGCGGCCAACTAGCC
GAGAACCTCACCTATGCCTGGCACAATATGGACATCTTTGGGGCGGTCAATCAGCCGGGCTCCGGATGGC
GGCAGCTGGTCAACCGGACACGCGGACTATTCTGCAACGAGCGACACATACCGGCGCCCAGGAAACATTT
GCTCAAGAACGGTGAGTTTCTATTCGCAGTCGGCTGATCTGTGTGAAATCTTAATAAAGGGTCCAATTAC
CAATTTGAAACTCAGTTTGCGGCGTGGCCTATCCGGGCGAACTTTTGGCCGTGATGGGCAGTTCCGGTGC
CGGAAAGACGACCCTGCTGAATGCCCTTGCCTTTCGATCGCCGCAGGGCATCCAAGTATCGCCATCCGGG
ATGCGACTGCTCAATGGCCAACCTGTGGACGCCAAGGAGATGCAGGCCAGGTGCGCCTATGTCCAGCAGG
ATGACCTCTTTATCGGCTCCCTAACGGCCAGGGAACACCTGATTTTCCAGGCCATGGTGCGGATGCCACG
ACATCTGACCTATCGGCAGCGAGTGGCCCGCGTGGATCAGGTGATCCAGGAGCTTTCGCTCAGCAAATGT
CAGCACACGATCATCGGTGTGCCCGGCAGGGTGAAAGGTCTGTCCGGCGGAGAAAGGAAGCGTCTGGCAT
TCGCCTCCGAGGCACTAACCGATCCGCCGCTTCTGATCTGCGATGAGCCCACCTCCGGACTGGACTCATT
TACCGCCCACAGCGTCGTCCAGGTGCTGAAGAAGCTGTCGCAGAAGGGCAAGACCGTCATCCTGACCATT
CATCAGCCGTCTTCCGAGCTGTTTGAGCTCTTTGACAAGATCCTTCTGATGGCCGAGGGCAGGGTAGCTT
TCTTGGGCACTCCCAGCGAAGCCGTCGACTTCTTTTCCTAGTGAGTTCGATGTGTTTATTAAGGGTATCT
AGCATTACATTACATCTCAACTCCTATCCAGCGTGGGTGCCCAGTGTCCTACCAACTACAATCCGGCGGA
CTTTTACGTACAGGTGTTGGCCGTTGTGCCCGGACGGGAGATCGAGTCCCGTGATCGGATCGCCAAGATA
TGCGACAATTTTGCTATTAGCAAAGTAGCCCGGGATATGGAGCAGTTGTTGGCCACCAAAAATTTGGAGA
AGCCACTGGAGCAGCCGGAGAATGGGTACACCTACAAGGCCACCTGGTTCATGCAGTTCCGGGCGGTCCT
GTGGCGATCCTGGCTGTCGGTGCTCAAGGAACCACTCCTCGTAAAAGTGCGACTTATTCAGACAACGGTG
AGTGGTTCCAGTGGAAACAAATGATATAACGCTTACAATTCTTGGAAACAAATTCGCTAGATTTTAGTTA
GAATTGCCTGATTCCACACCCTTCTTAGTTTTTTTCAATGAGATGTATAGTTTATAGTTTTGCAGAAAAT
AAATAAATTTCATTTAACTCGCGAACATGTTGAAGATATGAATATTAATGAGATGCGAGTAACATTTTAA
TTTGCAGATGGTTGCCATCTTGATTGGCCTCATCTTTTTGGGCCAACAACTCACGCAAGTGGGCGTGATG
AATATCAACGGAGCCATCTTCCTCTTCCTGACCAACATGACCTTTCAAAACGTCTTTGCCACGATAAATG
TAAGTCTTGTTTAGAATACATTTGCATATTAATAATTTACTAACTTTCTAATGAATCGATTCGATTTAGG
TGTTCACCTCAGAGCTGCCAGTTTTTATGAGGGAGGCCCGAAGTCGACTTTATCGCTGTGACACATACTT
TCTGGGCAAAACGATTGCCGAATTACCGCTTTTTCTCACAGTGCCACTGGTCTTCACGGCGATTGCCTAT
CCGATGATCGGACTGCGGGCCGGAGTGCTGCACTTCTTCAACTGCCTGGCGCTGGTCACTCTGGTGGCCA
ATGTGTCAACGTCCTTCGGATATCTAATATCCTGCGCCAGCTCCTCGACCTCGATGGCGCTGTCTGTGGG
TCCGCCGGTTATCATACCATTCCTGCTCTTTGGCGGCTTCTTCTTGAACTCGGGCTCGGTGCCAGTATAC
CTCAAATGGTTGTCGTACCTCTCATGGTTCCGTTACGCCAACGAGGGTCTGCTGATTAACCAATGGGCGG
ACGTGGAGCCGGGCGAAATTAGCTGCACATCGTCGAACACCACGTGCCCCAGTTCGGGCAAGGTCATCCT
GGAGACGCTTAACTTCTCCGCCGCCGATCTGCCGCTGGACTACGTGGGTCTGGCCATTCTCATCGTGAGC
TTCCGGGTGCTCGCATATCTGGCTCTAAGACTTCGGGCCCGACGCAAGGAGTAGCCGACATATATCCGAA
ATAACTGCTTGTTTTTTTTTTTACCATTATTACCATCGTGTTTACTGTTTATTGCCCCCTCAAAAAGCTA
ATGTAATTATATTTGTGCCAATAAAAACAAGATATGACCTATAGAATACAAGTATTTCCCCTTCGAACAT
CCCCACAAGTAGACTTTGGATTTGTCTTCTAACCAAAAGACTTACACACCTGCATACCTTACATCAAAAA
CTCGTTTATCGCTACATAAAACACCGGGATATATTTTTTATATACATACTTTTCAAATCGCGCGCCCTCT
TCATAATTCACCTCCACCACACCACGTTTCGTAGTTGCTCTTTCGCTGTCTCCCACCCGCTCTCCGCAAC
ACATTCACCTTTTGTTCGACGACCTTGGAGCGACTGTCGTTAGTTCCGCGCGATTCGGTTCGCTCAAATG
GTTCCGAGTGGTTCATTTCGTCTCAATAGAAATTAGTAATAAATATTTGTATGTACAATTTATTTGCTCC
AATATATTTGTATATATTTCCCTCACAGCTATATTTATTCTAATTTAATATTATGACTTTTTAAGGTAAT
TTTTTGTGACCTGTTCGGAGTGATTAGCGTTACAATTTGAACTGAAAGTGACATCCAGTGTTTGTTCCTT
GTGTAGATGCATCTCAAAAAAATGGTGGGCATAATAGTGTTGTTTATATATATCAAAAATAACAACTATA
ATAATAAGAATACATTTAATTTAGAAAATGCTTGGATTTCACTGGAACTAGTTCTCTCTCTCTCTCTCTT
ATCTATCGCTACTTGGTTGGCGCGCTCTCGCGCTCTCTTTGTGTGCGTGTGGGCAGTGTGTTTTTTGTTG
TTTTGCGCTTTATGTGTTGTATTTTGTGTGTTTGGCCGAAGTATTTAAAACAAAAGTGCAGCGGAAATAG
TTAATAACAAAATATTAGTCGACGAATTAGCTTGGCTGCAGGTCGACCTCGAGGGGCCGCCACCGCGGTG
GAGCTCCAATTCGCCCTATAGTGAGTCGTATTACGCGCGCTCACTGGCCGTCGTTTTACAACGTCGTGAC
TGGGAAAACCCTGGCGTTACCCAACTTAATCGCCTTGCAGCACATCCCCCTTTCGCCAGCTGGCGTAATA
GCGAAGAGGCCCGCACCGATCGCCCTTCCCAACAGTTGCGCAGCCTGAATGGCGAATGGAAATTGTAAGC
GTTAATATTTTGTTAAAATTCGCGTTAAATTTTTGTTAAATCAGCTCATTTTTTAACCAATAGGCCGAAA
TCGGCAAAATCCCTTATAAATCAAAAGAATAGACCGAGATAGGGT
[37 nt withheld, positions 8166-8202]
AAAGAACGTGGACTCCAACGTCAAAGG
[49 nt withheld, positions 8230-8278]
T
[91 nt withheld, positions 8280-8370]
G
[124 nt withheld, positions 8372-8495]
CAGGTGGCACTTTTCGGGGAAATGTGCGCGGAACCCCTATTTGTTTATTTTTCTAAATACATTCAAATAT
GTATCCGCTCATGAGACAATAACCCTGATAAATGCTTCAATAATATTGAAAAAGGAAGAGTATGAGTATT
CAACATTTCCGTGTCGCCCTTATTCCCTTTTTTGCGGCATTTTGCCTTCCTGTTTTTGCTCACCCAGAAA
CGCTGGTGAAAGTAAAAGATGCTGAAGATCAGTTGGGTGCACGAGTGGGTTACATCGAACTGGATCTCAA
CAGCGGTAAGATCCTTGAGAGTTTTCGCCCCGAAGAACGTTTTCCAATGATGAGCACTTTTAAAGTTCTG
CTATGTGGCGCGGTATTATCCCGTATTGACGCCGGGCAAGAGCAACTCGGTCGCCGCATACACTATTCTC
AGAATGACTTGGTTGAGTACTCACCAGTCACAGAAAAGCATCTTACGGATGGCATGACAGTAAGAGAATT
ATGCAGTGCTGCCATAACCATGAGTGATAACACTGCGGCCAACTTACTTCTGACAACGATCGGAGGACCG
AAGGAGCTAACCGCTTTTTTGCACAACATGGGGGATCATGTAACTCGCCTTGATCGTTGGGAACCGGAGC
TGAATGAAGCCATACCAAACGACGAGCGTGACACCACGATGCCTGTAGCAATGGCAACAACGTTGCGCAA
ACTATTAACTGGCGAACTACTTACTCTAGCTTCCCGGCAACAATTAATAGACTGGATGGAGGCGGATAAA
GTTGCAGGACCACTTCTGCGCTCGGCCCTTCCGGCTGGCTGGTTTATTGCTGATAAATCTGGAGCCGGTG
AGCGTGGGTCTCGCGGTATCATTGCAGCACTGGGGCCAGATGGTAAGCCCTCCCGTATCGTAGTTATCTA
CACGACGGGGAGTCAGGCAACTATGGATGAACGAAATAGACAGATCGCTGAGATAGGTGCCTCACTGATT
AAGCATTGGTAACTGTCAGACCAAGTTTACTCATATATACTTTAGATTGATTTAAAACTTCATTTTTAAT
TTAAAAGGATCTAGGTGAAGATCCTTTTTGATAATCTCATGACCAAAATCCCTTAACGTGAGTTTTCGTT
CCACTGAGCGTCAGACCCCGTAGAAAAGATCAAAGGATCTTCTTGAGATCCTTTTTTTCTGCGCGTAATC
TGCTGCTTGCAAACAAAAAAACCACCGCTACCAGCGGTGGTTTGTTTGCCGGATCAAGAGCTACCAACTC
TTTTTCCGAAGGTAACTGGCTTCAGCAGAGCGCAGATACCAAATACTGTCCTTCTAGTGTAGCCGTAGTT
AGGCCACCACTTCAAGAACTCTGTAGCACCGCCTACATACCTCGCTCTGCTAATCCTGTTACCAGTGGCT
GCTGCCAGTGGCGATAAGTCGTGTCTTACCGGGTTGGACTCAAGACGATAGTTACCGGATAAGGCGCAGC
GGTCGGGCTGAACGGGGGGTTCGTGCACACAGCCCAGCTTGGAGCGAACGACCTACACCGAACTGAGATA
CCTACAGCGTGAGCTATGAGAAAGCGCCACGCTTCCCGAAGGGAGAAAGGCGGACAGGTATCCGGTAAGC
GGCAGGGTCGGAACAGGAGAGCGCACGAGGGAGCTTCCAGGGGGAAACGCCTGGTATCTTTATAGTCCTG
TCGGGTTTCGCCACCTCTGACTTGAGCGTCGATTTTTGTGATGCTCGTCAGGGGGGCGGAGCCTATGGAA
AAACGCCAGCAACGCGGCCTTTTTACGGTTCCTGGCCTTTTGCTGGCCTTTTGCTCACATGTTCTTTCCT
GCGTTATCCCCTGATTCTGTGGATAACCGTATTACCGCCTTTGAGTGAGCTGATACCGCTCGCCGCAGCC
GAACGACCGAGCGCAGCGAGTCAGTGAGCGAGGAAGCGGAAGAGCGCCCAATACGCAAACCGCCTCTCCC
CGCGCGTTGGCCGATTCATTAATGCAGCTGGCACGACAGGTTTCCCGACTGGAAAGCGGGCAGTGAGCGC
AACGCAATTAATGTGAGTTAGCTCACTCATTAGGCACCCCAGGCTTTACACTTTATGCTTCCGGCTCGTA
TGTTGTGTGGAATTGTGAGCGGATAACAATTTCACACAGGAAACAGCTATGACCATGATTACGCCAAGCG
CGCAATTAACCCTCACTAAAGGGAACAAAAGCTGGGTACCCGCCCGGGATCAGATCCGCGGCCGGCCGCG
CATAGGCCACTAGTGGATCTGGATCCTCTAGCTAGAGCTTTGCGTACTCGCAAATTATTAAAAATAAAAC
TTTAAAAATAATTTCGTCTAATTAATATTATGAGTTAATTCAAACCCCACGGACATGCTAAGGGTTAATC
AACAATCATATCGCTGTCTCACTCAGACTCAATACGACACTCAGAATACTATTCCTTTCACTCGCACTTA
TTGCAAGCATACGTTAAGTGGATGTCTCTTGCCGACGGGACCACCTTATGTTATTTCATCATGGTCTGGC
CATTCTCATCGTGAGCTTCCGGGTGCTCGCATATCTGGCTCTAAGACTTCGGGCCCGACGCAAGGAGTAG
CCGACATATATCCGAAATAACTGCTTGTTTTTTTTTTTACCATTATTACCATCGTGTTTACTGTTTATTG
CCCCCTCAAAAAGCTAATGTAATTATATTTGTGCCAATAAAAACAAGATATGACCTATAGAATACAAGTA
TTTCCCCTTCGAACATCCCCACAAGTAGACTTTGGATTTGTCTTCTAACCAAAAGACTTACACACCTGCA
TACCTTACATCAAAAACTCGTTTATCGCTACATAAAACACCGGGATATATTTTTTATATACATACTTTTC
AAATCGCGCGCCCTCTTCATAATTCACCTCCACCACACCACGTTTCGTAGTTGCTCTTTCGCTGTCTCCC
ACCCGCTCTCCGCAACACATTCACCTTTTGTTCGACGACCTTGGAGCGACTGTCGTTAGTTCCGCGCGAT
TCGGTGCGGTATTTCACACCGCATATGGTGCACTCTCAGTACAATCTGCTCTGATGCCGCATAGTTAAGC
CAGCCCCGACACCCGCCAACACCCGCTGACGCGCCCTGACGGGCTTGTCTGCTCCCGGCATCCGCTTACA
GACAAGCTGTGACCGTCTCCGGGAGCTGCATGTGTCAGAGGTTTTCACCGTCATCACCGAAACGCGCGAG
ACGAAAGGGCCTCGTGATACGCCTATTTTTATAGGTTAATGTCATGATAATAATGGTTTCTTAGACGTCA
GGTGGCACTTTTCGGGGAAATGTGCGCGGAACCCCTATTTGTTTATTTTTCTAAATACATTCAAATATGT
ATCCGCTCATGAGACAATAACCCTGATAAATGCTTCAATAATATTGAAAAAGGAAGAGTATGAGTATTCA
ACATTTCCGTGTCGCCCTTATTCCCTTTTTTGCGGCATTTTGCCTTCCTGTTTTTGCTCACCCAGAAACG
CTGGTGAAAGTAAAAGATGCTGAAGATCAGTTGGGTGCACGAGTGGGTTACATCGAACTGGATCTCAACA
GCGGTAAGATCCTTGAGAGTTTTCGCCCCGAAGAACGTTTTCCAATGATGAGCACTTTTAAAGTTCTGCT
ATGTGGCGCGGTATTATCCCGTGTTGACGCCGGGCAAGAGCAACTCGGTCGCCGCATACACTATTCTCAG
AATGACTTGGTTGAGTACTCACCAGTCACAGAAAAGCATCTTACGGATGGCATGACAGTAAGAGAATTAT
GCAGTGCTGCCATAACCATGAGTGATAACACTGCGGCCAACTTACTTCTGACAACGATCGGAGGACCGAA
GGAGCTAACCGCTTTTTTGCACAACATGGGGGATCATGTAACTCGCCTTGATCGTTGGGAACCGGAGCTG
AATGAAGCCATACCAAACGACGAGCGTGACACCACGATGCCTGTAGCAATGGCAACAACGTTGCGCAAAC
TATTAACTGGCGAACTACTTACTCTAGCTTCCCGGCAACAATTAATAGACTGGATGGAGGCGGATAAAGT
TGCAGGACCACTTCTGCGCTCGGCCCTTCCGGCTGGCTGGTTTATTGCTGATAAATCTGGAGCCGGTGAG
CGTGGGTCTCGCGGTATCATTGCAGCACTGGGGCCAGATGGTAAGCCCTCCCGTATCGTAGTTATCTACA
CGACGGGGAGTCAGGCAACTATGGATGAACGAAATAGACAGATCGCTGAGATAGGTGCCTCACTGATTAA
GCATTGGTAACTGTCAGACCAAGTTTACTCATATATACTTTAGATTGATTTAAAACTTCATTTTTAATTT
AAAAGGATCTAGGTGAAGATCCTTTTTGATAATCTCATGACCAAAATCCCTTAACGTGAGTTTTCGTTCC
ACTGAGCGTCAGACCCCGTAGAAAAGATCAAAGGATCTTCTTGAGATCCTTTTTTTCTGCGCGTAATCTG
CTGCTTGCAAACAAAAAAACCACCGCTACCAGCGGTGGTTTGTTTGCCGGATCAAGAGCTACCAACTCTT
TTTCCGAAGGTAACTGGCTTCAGCAGAGCGCAGATACCAAATACTGTCCTTCTAGTGTAGCCGTAGTTAG
GCCACCACTTCAAGAACTCTGTAGCACCGCCTACATACCTCGCTCTGCTAATCCTGTTACCAGTGGCTGC
TGCCAGTGGCGATAAGTCGTGTCTTACCGGGTTGGACTCAAGACGATAGTTACCGGATAAGGCGCAGCGG
TCGGGCTGAACGGGGGGTTCGTGCACACAGCCCAGCTTGGAGCGAACGACCTACACCGAACTGAGATACC
TACAGCGTGAGCATTGAGAAAGCGCCACGCTTCCCGAAGGGAGAAAGGCGGACAGGTATCCGGTAAGCGG
CAGGGTCGGAACAGGAGAGCGCACGAGGGAGCTTCCAGGGGGAAACGCCTGGTATCTTTATAGTCCTGTC
GGGTTTCGCCACCTCTGACTTGAGCGTCGATTTTTGTGATGCTCGTCAGGGGGGCGGAGCCTATGGAAAA
ACGCCTTCTTCTTGAACTCGGGCTCGGTGCCAGTATACCTCAAATGGTTGTCGTACCTCTCATGGTTCCG
TTACGCCAACGAGGGTCTGCTGATTAACCAATGGGCGGACGTGGAGCCGGGCGAAATTAGCTGCACATCG
TCGAACACCACGTGCCCCAGTTCGGGCAAGGTCATCCTGGAGACGCTTAACTTCTCCGCCGCCGATCTGC
CGCTGGACTACGTGGGTCTGGCC
