>Addgene plasmid #24365 | pQF-ET | addgene partial sequence | sequence record 30134 | 24365 with QF-rev (GGACTGGCCTGGTAGGTACA)
CAGCCGGCTGGATTCCATCACACTTTTCACGTGCAGCTCGACACTGATCACAGGCCCTCGAGACTCTCTG
GCGTTTCGAACGAGCGGGCTCGACAAGTAACGTCGTCGTGGTAGGGCCGAGGCCGGGTGTGTCAATGTTG
GTCAAGTCCGCAAAACGGGCGTTGTTGCTGCTTGCTGCAGTGTTAGCGACATGACCATCAGCATTGCCAT
CAGCATGGCCATCAGCGTGGGCATTGGCTTCGGCAGCGGCATTGAGTGTCTTGCGTTTAGGCGGCATGTT
GGAATTGGCCGCACGTAAGGGTTAATGTTTTCAAAAAAAAATTCGTCCGCACACAACCTTTCCTCTCAAC
AAGCAAACGTGCACTGAATTTAAGTGTATACTTCGGTAAGCTTCGGCCTATCGACGGGACCACCTTATGT
TATTTCATCATGGGCCAGACCCACGTAGTCCAGCGGCAGATCGGCGGCGGA
