>Addgene plasmid #24365 | pQF-ET | addgene partial sequence | sequence record 30135 | 24365 with SV40pA-R
TAAACAAGTTAACAACAACAATTGCATTCATTTTATGTTTCAGGTTCAGGGGGAGGTGTGGGAGGTTTTT
TAAAGCAAGTAAAACCTCTACAAATGTGGTATGGCTGATTATGATCTCTAGTCAAGGCACTATACATCAA
ATATTTTTCCATAATTTTCTTGTATAGCAGTGCAGCTTTTTCCTTTGTGGTGTAAATAGCAAAGCAAGCA
AGAGTTCTATTACTAAACACAGCATGACTCAAAAAACTTAGCAATTCTGAAGGAAAGTCCTTGGGGTCTT
CTACCTTTCTCTTCTTTTTTGGAGGAGTAGAATGTTGAGAGTCAGCAGTAGCCTCATCATCACTAGATGG
CATTTCTTCTGAGCAAAACAGGTTTTCCTCATTAAAGGCATTCCACCACTGCTCCCATTCATCAGTTCCA
TAGGTTGGAATCTAAAATACACAAACAATTAGAATCAGTAGTTTAACACATTATACACTTAAAAATTTTA
TATTTACCTTAGAGCTTTAAATCTCTGTAGGTAGTTTGTCCAATTATGTCACACCACAGAAGTAAGGTTC
CTTCACAAAGATCCTCTAGACGTCCTATTGCTCATACGTGTTGATATCGCTAAAATTACACCCTGGGACA
AACCCGAGGTTCGTCATGAACTGCGGATCAACGTCAACCGCATCCG
